Addgene plasmid #54271: mEmerald-Talin-R-15
Purpose: Localization: Focal Adhesions, Excitation: 487, Emission: 509
Depositing lab: Michael Davidson. Depositing organization: Florida State University, Tallahassee.
Backbone
  Vector backbone: mEmerald
  Backbone size w/o insert (bp): 4750
  Vector type: Mammalian Expression
  Selectable markers: Neomycin (select with G418)
Growth in bacteria
  Bacterial resistance: Kanamycin, 50 μg/mL
  Growth temperature: 37°C
  Growth strain: DH5alpha
  Copy number: High Copy
Gene/Insert
  Gene/Insert name: Talin-R (alt name: CAA39588.1)
  Species: M. musculus (mouse)
  Mutation: Talin Rod Domain
  Promoter: CMV
  Tag / fusion protein: mEmerald (N terminal on backbone)
  Cloning method: Unknown
  Sequencing primers: 5′ CMV-F; 3′ SV40pA-R
Terms and licenses: Academic/Nonprofit Terms; Industry Terms
Depositor comments: Talin Rod Domain . Excitation = 487; Emission = 509. Localization data: Talin Rod Domain
How to cite: mEmerald-Talin-R-15 was a gift from Michael Davidson (Addgene plasmid # 54271 ; http://n2t.net/addgene:54271 ; RRID:Addgene_54271)
