[The description below was written by a language model from this plasmid's Addgene catalogue record.]
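Description:
mEmerald-Talin-R-15 is a mammalian expression plasmid that produces a fluorescent fusion of the green fluorescent protein mEmerald with the rod domain of mouse talin. It is built on an mEmerald backbone of about 4.75 kb (without the insert), is maintained in bacteria as a high-copy plasmid under kanamycin selection, and carries a neomycin resistance marker so that transfected mammalian cells can be selected with G418. The record does not include a feature table, so the origin of replication and other backbone elements are not itemised. The use of an SV40 polyadenylation-region sequencing primer suggests that an SV40 poly(A) signal lies downstream of the coding region.

Expression is driven by the CMV promoter, a strong constitutive promoter in most mammalian cell lines. The insert is not full-length talin: it is limited to the rod domain, and mEmerald is recorded as an N-terminal tag supplied by the backbone. The "15" in the name may refer to a linker length between the two parts, but the record does not say so, and the cloning method is listed as unknown. Talin links integrins to the actin cytoskeleton, and its rod region contains the binding sites for actin and vinculin.

The stated purpose of the construct is as a localisation marker for focal adhesions. mEmerald has an excitation maximum of 487 nm and an emission maximum of 509 nm, which makes the fusion compatible with standard GFP filter sets for imaging adhesion structures in transfected cells.
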