>Addgene plasmid #54271 | mEmerald-Talin-R-15 | depositor partial sequence | sequence record 84411 | insert sequence
TCCGCTAGCGCTACCGGTCGCCACCATGGTGAGCAAGGGCGAGGAGCTGTTCACCGGGGTGGTGCCCATC
CTGGTCGAGCTGGACGGCGACGTAAACGGCCACAAGTTCAGCGTGTCCGGCGAGGGCGAGGGCGATGCCA
CCTACGGCAAGCTGACCCTGAAGTTCATCTGCACCACCGGCAAGCTGCCCGTGCCCTGGCCCACCCTCGT
GACCACCTTGACCTACGGCGTGCAGTGCTTCGCCCGCTACCCCGACCACATGAAGCAGCACGACTTCTTC
AAGTCCGCCATGCCCGAAGGCTACGTCCAGGAGCGCACCATCTTCTTCAAGGACGACGGCAACTACAAGA
CCCGCGCCGAGGTGAAGTTCGAGGGCGACACCCTGGTGAACCGCATCGAGCTGAAGGGCATCGACTTCAA
GGAGGACGGCAACATCCTGGGGCACAAGCTGGAGTACAACTACAACAGCCACAAGGTCTATATCACCGCC
GACAAGCAGAAGAACGGCATCAAGGTGAACTTCAAGACCCGCCACAACATCGAGGACGGCAGCGTGCAGC
TCGCCGACCACTACCAGCAGAACACCCCCATCGGCGACGGCCCCGTGCTGCTGCCCGACAACCACTACCT
GAGCACCCAGTCCAAGCTGAGCAAAGACCCCAACGAGAAGCGCGATCACATGGTCCTGCTGGAGTTCGTG
ACCGCCGCCGGGATCACTCTCGGCATGGACGAGCTGTACAAGTCCGGACTCAGATCTCGAGCTCAAGCTA
GCTTCGAATTCGCCACCATGCAGCAGTACAACCGAGTGGGGAAAGTGGAGCACGGCTCTGTGGCTCTGCC
AGCCATCATGCGCTCTGGAGCCTCTGGTCCTGAGAATTTCCAGGTGGGGAGCATGCCACCTGCCCAGCAG
CAGATCACCAGTGGCCAGATGCACCGAGGACACATGCCACCTCTGACTTCAGCCCAGCAGGCGCTCACTG
GAACCATTAACTCCAGCATGCAGGCTGTGCAGGCTGCCCAGGCCACTCTGGATGACTTTGAGACTCTACC
CCCTCTTGGCCAGGATGCTGCCTCCAAAGCTTGGCGTAAGAACAAGATGGATGAATCAAAGCATGAGATC
CACTCCCAGGTAGATGCCATCACAGCTGGCACTGCCTCTGTGGTAAACCTGACAGCAGGAGATCCTGCAG
AGACAGACTATACAGCAGTGGGCTGTGCAGTCACCACCATCTCTTCCAACCTGACGGAGATGTCCCGTGG
GGTGAAGCTATTGGCTGCCCTGCTGGAGGATGAAGGCGGCAATGGCCGGCCCCTTCTGCAAGCAGCAAAG
GGCCTTGCAGGGGCTGTGTCGGAACTGCTTCGCAGTGCTCAGCCCGCCAGCGCTGAGCCTCGTCAGAACC
TGCTGCAGGCAGCCGGGAACGTGGGCCAGGCCAGTGGGGAGCTGTTGCAGCAAATTGGGGAAAGTGACAC
TGACCCCCACTTCCAGGATGTTCTAATGCAGCTAGCAAACGCAGTGGCAAGTGCTGCAGCCGCCCTGGTC
CTCAAGGCCAAGAGTGTGGCCCAGCGCACAGAGGATTCCGGGCTTCAGACCCAAGTGATTGCTGCAGCTA
CGCAATGTGCTCTGTCCACTTCCCAGCTGGTGGCCTGTACCAAGGTGGTAGCACCTACAATCAGCTCACC
TGTGTGCCAAGAACAGCTAGTCGAGGCTGGGCGACTGGTGGCCAAAGCTGTGGAGGGCTGTGTGTCTGCC
TCGCAAGCAGCTACAGAAGATGGACAGCTGCTTCGAGGGGTAGGAGCAGCAGCCACGGCTGTCACCCAGG
CCCTCAATGAGCTGCTGCAGCACGTGAAGGCCCACGCCACCGGAGCTGGGCCTGCCGGTCGGTATGACCA
AGCCACTGATACCATCCTCACCGTCACTGAAAACATCTTCAGCTCCATGGGTGATGCTGGGGAGATGGTG
CGCCAGGCCCGCATCCTGGCCCAAGCCACCTCAGACCTGGTCAATGCTATCAAGGCCGATGCTGAGGGGG
AGAGTGATCTGGAGAACTCTAGAAAGCTCCTGAGTGCTGCCAAGATCCTCGCTGATGCCACCGCCAAGAT
GGTGGAGGCGGCCAAGGGAGCAGCCGCCCACCCTGACAGTGAGGAACAGCAGCAGCGACTGCGTGAAGCA
GCTGAGGGGCTTCGCATGGCCACCAATGCAGCTGCGCAGAACGCCATCAAGAAGAAGTTGGTGCAGCGCC
TGGAGCATGCAGCCAAGCAAGCTGCAGCCTCTGCAACACAGACCATTGCTGCAGCCCAACATGCAGCCTC
TGCCCCCAAGGCCTCTGCGGGCCCCCAGCCCCTACTGGTGCAGAGCTGTAAGGCCGTGGCAGAGCAGATT
CCGTTGCTGGTGCAGGGTGTCCGAGGAAGTCAAGCTCAGCCTGACAGCCCTAGTGCTCAGCTCGCCCTCA
TTGCTGCCAGCCAGAGCTTCCTGCAGCCAGGTGGGAAGATGGTGGCAGCGGCAAAAGCCTCAGTGCCAAC
AATTCAGGACCAGGCTTCAGCGATGCAGCTGAGTCAGTGCGCAAAGAACCTAGGCACTGCCCTGGCCGAG
CTGCGCACTGCTGCTCAGAAGGCTCAGGAGGCATGTGGACCTTTGGAGATGGATTCTGCACTGAGTGTTG
TACAAAATCTAGAGAAAGACCTACAGGAAATAAAAGCAGCAGCTCGAGATGGCAAGCTTAAGCCCTTACC
TGGGGAAACAATGGAGAAGTGTACCCAAGATCTTGGCAACAGCACCAAAGCGGTGAGCTCTGCCATCGCC
AAGCTGCTGGGGGAGATTGCCCAGGGCAATGAGAACTATGCAGGTATTGCAGCTCGGGATGTAGCTGGTG
GACTAAGGTCACTAGCCCAGGCTGCGCGGGGTGTGGCTGCGCTGACATCAGATCCTGCAGTGCAGGCCAT
TGTGCTTGACACAGCCAGCGACGTTCTGGACAAGGCCAGCAGCCTCATTGAAGAGGCAAAAAAAGCATCT
GGACACCCAGGGGACCCAGAAAGCCAGCAAAGGCTTGCTCAGGTAGCTAAAGCAGTGACCCAAGCCCTGA
ACCGCTGTGTCAGCTGCCTGCCTGGCCAAAGAGACGTGGATAATGCCCTACGAGCCGTTGGAGATGCCAG
CAAGCGACTCCTGAGTGACTTGCTTCCTCCAAGCACGGGGACATTTCAAGAAGCACAGAGCCGATTGAAT
GAAGCTGCAGCTGGGTTAAATCAGGCCGCCACAGAACTGGTGCAAGCCTCCCGAGGAACTCCTCAGGACC
TGGCTCGGGCCTCCGGCCGATTTGGACAGGACTTCAGCACCTTCCTGGAAGCTGGTGTGGAGATGGCCGG
ACAGGCCCCGAGCCAGGAGGACCGAGCCCAGGTGGTGTCCAACCTGAAGGGCATATCCATGTCTTCAAGC
AAACTTCTCCTTGCCGCTAAGGCCTTGTCCACAGACCCTGCTTCTCCCAACCTCAAGAGTCAGCTGGCTG
CGGCTGCCCGGGCAGTGACGGACAGCATCAACCAGCTCATCACCATGTGCACCCAGCAGGCACCTGGCCA
GAAGGAGTGTGACAATGCACTTCGGCAGCTAGAGACAGTCCGAGAACTCCTGGAGAATCCAGTCCAGCCC
ATCAACGACATGTCCTACTTCGGTTGCTTGGACAGTGTCATGGAGAACTCCAAGGTCCTAGGTGAGGCCA
TGACTGGCATCTCCCAAAATGCCAAGAATGGAAATCTGCCGGAGTTTGGAGATGCCATTGCCACAGCCTC
CAAGGCTCTCTGTGGCTTCACGGAGGCAGCCGCACAGGCAGCATATCTAGTTGGTGTCTCTGACCCCAAC
AGCCAAGCTGGACAGCAAGGACTGGTGGAACCCACACAGTTTGCCCGTGCAAACCAGGCAATTCAGATGG
CCTGTCAGAGTCTGGGGGAGCCTGGCTGTACCCAGGCCCAGGTGTTATCTGCAGCCACTATTGTAGCCAA
ACACACATCTGCATTGTGTAACAGCTGTCGCCTGGCTTCCGCTAGGACTGCCAATCCCACTGCCAAGCGC
CAGTTTGTACAGTCAGCCAAGGAGGTGGCCAACAGTACAGCCAATCTTGTCAAGACCATCAAGGCACTAG
ATGGGGACTTCACAGAAGAGAACCGTGCCCAGTGCCGAGCAGCCACAGCCCCTCTGCTGGAAGCTGTGGA
TAACCTGAGTGCCTTTGCCTCCAACCCTGAGTTCTCCAGCGTCCCTGCCCAGATCAGCCCTGAGGGCAGA
GCAGCCATGGAGCCCATTGTAATCTCTGCTAAGACAATGTTGGAGAGTGCTGGAGGGCTCATCCAGACAG
CTCGGGCGTTAGCAGTCAATCCCCGAGACCCCCCACGTTGGTCTGTGCTAGCTGGCCACTCTCGGACTGT
CTCAGATTCCATCAAGAAACTTATTACAAGCATGAGGGACAAAGCCCCAGGGCAGCTGGAGTGTGAGACA
GCCATTGCGGCTCTGAACAGCTGCTTGCGGGACCTAGATCAGGCTTCGCTTGCCGCTGTCAGCCAGCAGC
TTGCTCCCCGTGAAGGAATCTCTCAAGAGGCTTTGCACACCCAGATGCTCACTGCAGTGCAAGAAATTTC
TCATCTCATTGAGCCGCTGGCCAGCGCTGCTCGGGCTGAAGCCTCCCAGCTGGGACACAAGGTGTCCCAA
ATGGCCCAGTACTTTGAACCACTCACCCTGGCTGCAGTGGGTGCTGCGTCTAAGACCCTGAGCCACCCGC
AGCAGATGGCACTTCTGGACCAGACTAAAACGTTGGCAGAGTCTGCCTTGCAGTTGCTATATACTGCCAA
GGAGGCTGGTGGTAACCCCAAGCAAGCAGCACACACCCAGGAAGCCCTGGAGGAGGCTGTGCAGATGATG
ACAGAGGCCGTAGAAGACCTGACGACGACCCTCAACGAAGCAGCCAGTGCTGCAGGAGTCGTTGGCGGCA
TGGTGGACTCTATCACTCAGGCCATCAACCAGCTAGATGAAGGACCTATGGGTGACCCAGAAGGCTCATT
CGTAGATTACCAGACAACCATGGTGAGGACAGCCAAGGCCATTGCTGTCACTGTTCAGGAGATGGTAACC
AAGTCAAACACCAGCCCTGAAGAGCTAGGCCCTCTTGCCAACCAGCTGACCAGTGACTATGGCCGACTGG
CCTCACAAGCCAAGCCTGCAGCTGTGGCTGCTGAAAATGAAGAGATAGGCGCTCACATCAAACACCGAGT
ACAGGAGCTGGGCCATGGCTGCTCTGCTCTGGTCACCAAGGCAGGTGCCTTGCAGTGTAGCCCCAGTGAT
GTCTACACCAAGAAGGAGCTCATAGAGTGTGCCCGCAGAGTGTCAGAGAAGGTCTCCCATGTTCTGGCTG
CACTCCAGGCTGGGAATCGTGGTACCCAGGCCTGCATTACAGCAGCCAGTGCTGTGTCTGGTATCATTGC
TGACCTCGACACCACCATCATGTTCGCTACTGCTGGCACACTTAACCGTGAGGGTGCTGAAACTTTTGCT
GACCACCGGGAGGGTATCTTAAAGACAGCAAAGGTTCTTGTGGAGGACACCAAGGTCCTAGTGCAGAATG
CAGCTGGGAGCCAGGAGAAGTTGGCACAAGCCGCCCAGTCCTCCGTGGCCACCATTACCCGCCTCGCTGA
TGTGGTCAAGCTCGGTGCAGCCAGCCTAGGAGCCGAAGACCCTGAAACTCAGGTGGTGCTGATCAATGCA
GTAAAGGACGTAGCCAAGGCCCTGGGTGACCTCATCAGCGCTACGAAGGCTGCAGCGGGCAAAGTTGGGG
ATGACCCTGCAGTGTGGCAGCTCAAGAACTCTGCCAAGGTGATGGTGACCAATGTGACATCATTGCTCAA
GACAGTGAAGGCTGTGGAAGATGAGGCCACCAAAGGCACACGGGCCCTAGAGAAGACCTCTACCCCTGAA
GACTTCATCCGAATGACCAAGGGTATTACTATGGCAACAGCCAAAGCCGTTGCTGCTGGCAATTCCTGTC
GACAGGAAGATGTCATTGCCACAGCCAATCTGAGCCGACGGGCTATTGCGGACATGCTTCGGGCTTGCAA
GGAAGCAGCTTTCCACCCAGAAGTGGCGCCTGATGTACGGCTCCGAGCCCTGCACTATGGCCGGGAGTGT
GCCAATGGTTACCTGGAACTGCTGGACCACGTGCTGCTGACCCTTCAGAAGCCAAACCCAGACCTGAAGC
AGCAGCTAACTGGACACTCAAAGCGGGTTGCTGGCTCTGTGACTGAGCTCATCCAGGCTGCTGAAGCCAT
GAAAGGAACAGAGTGGGTGGACCCAGAGGACCCTACTGTCATTGCTGAGAATGAGCTCTTGGGAGCCGCA
GCCGCCATCGAGGCTGCAGCCAAGAAGCTGGAGCAGCTGAAGCCCAGGGCCAAACCCAAGGAGGCGGATG
AGTCCTTGAACTTTGAGGAACAAATCCTAGAAGCTGCCAAGTCCATCGCTGCAGCCACCAGTGCACTGGT
AAAGGCTGCGTCAGCAGCCCAGAGGGAGCTGGTGGCTCAAGGAAAGGTGGGCGCCATTCCAGCCAATGCA
CTGGATGATGGGCAGTGGTCGCAGGGCCTCATTTCCGCTGCCCGTATGGTGGCTGCGGCCACCAACAATC
TGTGTGAAGCAGCTAACGCAGCTGTCCAGGGCCATGCTAGCCAGGAGAAACTCATTTCCTCAGCCAAGCA
AGTAGCTGCCTCCACAGCTCAGCTCCTGGTAGCTTGCAAGGTCAAAGCAGATCAGGACTCTGAGGCAATG
AAACGGCTCCAGGCTGCTGGCAATGCAGTGAAGAGGGCCTCAGATAACCTGGTAAAGGCGGCCCAGAAAG
CTGCAGCCTTCGAAGACCAGGAGAATGAGACGGTGGTGGTGAAGGAGAAAATGGTTGGGGGCATTGCCCA
GATTATCGCAGCACAGGAAGAGATGCTTCGGAAGGAACGAGAGCTGGAAGAGGCTCGGAAAAAGCTCGCC
CAGATCCGGCAGCAGCAGTACAAGTTCTTGCCTTCAGAGCTTCGAGACGAGCACTAAAAAAGCCCTGTGT
ATTTAATGCAGACCCAGCCCAGAGACTGTGCCTGCCACTACCAAAGCCTTCTGGGCTGCTCAGGACCCAA
GCTGCCCAACCCCA
