>Addgene plasmid #54271 | mEmerald-Talin-R-15 | addgene partial sequence | sequence record 92700 | EGFP-C 5'-CATGGTCCTGCTGGAGTTCGTG-3'
GAGCTGTACAAGTCCGGACTCAGATCTCGAGCTCAAGCTAGCTTCGAATTCGCCACCATGCAGCAGTACA
ACCGAGTGGGGAAAGTGGAGCACGGCTCTGTGGCTCTGCCAGCCATCATGCGCTCTGGAGCCTCTGGTCC
TGAGAATTTCCAGGTGGGGAGCATGCCACCTGCCCAGCAGCAGATCACCAGTGGCCAGATGCACCGAGGA
CACATGCCACCTCTGACTTCAGCCCAGCAGGCGCTCACTGGAACCATTAACTCCAGCATGCAGGCTGTGC
AGGCTGCCCAGGCCACTCTGGATGACTTTGAGACTCTACCCCCTCTTGGCCAGGATGCTGCCTCCAAAGC
TTGGCGTAAGAACAAGATGGATGAATCAAAGCATGAGATCCACTCCCAGGTAGATGCCATCACAGCTGGC
ACTGCCTCTGTGGTAAACCTGACAGCAGGAGATCCTGCAGAGACAGACTATACAGCAGTGGGCTGTGCAG
TCACCACCATCTCTTCCAACCTGACGGAGATGTCCCGTGGGGTGAAGCTATTGGCTGCCCTGCTGGAGGA
TGAAGGCGGCAATGGCCGGCCCCTTCTGCAAGCAGCAAAGGGCCTTGCAGGGGCTGTGTCGGAACTGCTT
CGCAGTGCTCAGCCCGCCAGCGCTGAGCCTCGTCAGAACCTGCTGCAGGCAGCCGGGAACGTGGGCCAGG
CCAGTGGGGAGCTGTTGCAGCAAATTGGGGAAAGTGACACTGACCCCCACTTCCAGGATGTTCTAATGCA
GCTAGCAAACGCAGTGGCAAGTGCTGCAGCCGCCCTGGTCCTCAAGGCCAAGAGTGTGGCCCAGCGCACA
GAGGATTCCGG
